Addgene plasmid #79068: CSII-IDR2-owlTRIMCyp-FOS K283D Q287D
Purpose: Express owl monkey TRIMCyp K283D, Q287D in mammalan cells
Depositing lab: Wesley Sundquist. Depositing organization: University of Utah. Publication: Primate TRIM5 proteins form hexagonal nets on HIV-1 capsids. Li YL, Chandrasekaran V, Carter SD, Woodward CL, Christensen DE, Dryden KA, Pornillos O, Yeager M, Ganser-Pornillos BK, Jensen GJ, Sundquist WI. Elife. 2016 Jun 2;5. pii: e16269. doi: 10.7554/eLife.16269. PubMed 27253068.
Backbone
  Vector backbone: CSII-BBN-IRES-DsRed
  Backbone manufacturer: CSII-BBN-IDR2
  Backbone size w/o insert (bp): 9866
  Total vector size (bp): 11354
  Vector type: Mammalian Expression
  Selectable markers: Zeocin
Growth in bacteria
  Bacterial resistance: Ampicillin, 100 μg/mL
  Growth temperature: 37°C
  Growth strain: NEB Stable
  Copy number: Unknown
Gene/Insert
  Gene/Insert name: TRIM5Cyp (owl monkey) (K283D, Q287D)-FOS
  Species: Aotus trivirgatus
  Insert size (bp): 1422
  Mutation: Changed Lys 283 to Asp and Gln 287 to Asp
  GenBank ID: AAT73777.1
  Promoter: CMV
  Tag / fusion protein: OneSTrEP-FLAG (C terminal on insert)
  Cloning method: Restriction Enzyme; 5′ cloning site NheI (not destroyed); 3′ cloning site Xho1 (not destroyed)
  Sequencing primers: 5′ CAGAGCTGGTTTAGTGAACC; 3′ GCCAAAAGACGGCAATATGG
Terms and licenses: Academic/Nonprofit Terms; Industry Terms: Not Available to Industry
Depositor comments: CMV promoter and IRES DsRed co expression
How to cite: CSII-IDR2-owlTRIMCyp-FOS K283D Q287D was a gift from Wesley Sundquist (Addgene plasmid # 79068 ; http://n2t.net/addgene:79068 ; RRID:Addgene_79068)
