[The description below was written by a language model from this plasmid's Addgene catalogue record and pLannotate feature annotations shown in this document.]
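Description:
CSII-IDR2-owlTRIMCyp-FOS K283D Q287D is an 11.4 kb mammalian expression plasmid built on the CSII-BBN-IRES-DsRed backbone. The catalogue lists it simply as a mammalian expression vector, but the feature table shows the architecture of an HIV-1-derived lentiviral transfer vector. An upstream CMV enhancer/promoter is fused to a truncated 5' LTR, followed by the Ψ packaging signal, a gag fragment, the Rev response element and the cPPT/CTS. A second truncated LTR and a bGH polyadenylation signal lie downstream of the cargo. In bacteria the plasmid replicates from a high-copy ColE1/pUC-type origin and is selected with ampicillin; an f1 origin is also present. An SV40/EM7-driven BleoR cassette with an SV40 poly(A) signal provides Zeocin selection and sits outside the LTR-flanked region.

The payload is driven by an internal CMV enhancer/promoter and encodes owl monkey (Aotus trivirgatus) TRIMCyp, a natural fusion of the TRIM5 N-terminal region with a cyclophilin A domain. The annotation software detects these two parts as TRIM5 and PPIA matches. The protein carries two substitutions, Lys283 to Asp and Gln287 to Asp, and a C-terminal FLAG plus OneSTrEP (Strep-tag) "FOS" tag for detection and affinity purification. The insert was cloned between NheI and XhoI sites. Downstream, an EMCV IRES allows DsRed-Express2 to be translated from the same transcript, so red fluorescence marks expressing cells, and a WPRE enhances transcript expression.

The stated purpose is expression of this TRIMCyp double mutant in mammalian cells, and the associated study concerned assembly of primate TRIM5 proteins into hexagonal nets on HIV-1 capsids. The record does not state the functional effect of the two mutations.
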