Features (pLannotate 1.2.2; 36 found; start..end, strand, type, name):
     36..80      -  misc_feature   bom (fragment): basis of mobility region from pBR322
    235..614     +  enhancer       CMV enhancer: human cytomegalovirus immediate early enhancer
    615..814     +  promoter       CMV promoter: human cytomegalovirus (CMV) immediate early promoter
    832..1012    +  LTR            5' LTR (truncated): truncated 5' long terminal repeat (LTR) from HIV-1
   1056..1181    +  misc_feature   HIV-1 Ψ: packaging signal of human immunodeficiency virus type 1
   1165..1503    +  CDS            HIV-1 gag (fragment): gag protein from human immunodeficiency virus 1; gag
   1627..1963    +  ncRNA          RRE: Accession: RF00036 - HIV Rev response element
   2288..2388    +  CDS            Rev (fragment): human immunodeficiency virus 1 (HIV-1) Rev protein; rev; enhances nuclear export of unspliced and incompletely spliced viral mRNAs
   2414..2531    +  misc_feature   cPPT/CTS: central polypurine tract and central termination sequence of HIV-1
   2661..2964    +  enhancer       CMV enhancer: human cytomegalovirus immediate early enhancer
   2965..3168    +  promoter       CMV promoter: human cytomegalovirus (CMV) immediate early promoter
   3197..4093    +  CDS            TRIM5 (fragment): TRIM5_HUMAN - Also known as RNF88. Experimental evidence at protein level: Swiss-Prot protein existence level 1. Capsid-specific restriction factor that prevents infection from non-host-adapted retroviruses. Blocks viral replication early in the life cycle, after viral entry but before reverse transcription. In addition to acting as a capsid-specific restriction factor, also acts as a pattern recognition receptor that activates innate immune signaling in response to the retroviral capsid lattice. Binding to the viral capsid triggers its E3 ubiquitin ligase activity, and in concert with the het
   4127..4618    +  CDS            PPIA: PPIA_BOVIN - Experimental evidence at protein level: Swiss-Prot protein existence level 1. Catalyzes the cis-trans isomerization of proline imidic peptide bonds in oligopeptides (By similarity). Exerts a strong chemotactic effect on leukocytes partly through activation of one of its membrane receptors BSG/CD147, initiating a signaling cascade that culminates in MAPK/ERK activation (By similarity). Activates endothelial cells (ECs) in a proinflammatory manner by stimulating activation of NF-kappa-B and ERK, JNK and p38 MAP-kinases and by inducing expression of adhesion molecules including SELE
   4637..4660    +  CDS            FLAG: FLAG® epitope tag, followed by an enterokinase cleavage site
   4667..4689    +  CDS            Strep-Tag II (fragment): peptide that binds Strep-Tactin®, an engineered form of streptavidin
   4694..4746    +  misc_feature   MCS: multiple cloning site
   4859..5321    +  misc_feature   IRES: internal ribosome entry site (IRES) of the encephalomyocarditis virus (EMCV)
   5335..6012    +  CDS            DsRed-Express2: noncytotoxic tetrameric variant of DsRed fluorescent protein (Strack et al., 2008) mammalian codon-optimized
   6048..6636    +  misc_feature   WPRE: woodchuck hepatitis virus posttranscriptional regulatory element
   6561..7148    +  CDS            nef: NEF_HV112 - Experimental evidence at protein level: Swiss-Prot protein existence level 1. Extracellular Nef protein targets CD4(+) T-lymphocytes for apoptosis by interacting with CXCR4 surface receptors. From Human immunodeficiency virus type 1 group M subtype B (isolate PCV12) (HIV-1).
   7155..7335    +  LTR            5' LTR (truncated): truncated 5' long terminal repeat (LTR) from HIV-1
   7367..7591    +  polyA_signal   bGH poly(A) signal: bovine growth hormone polyadenylation signal
   7595..7616    +  promoter       SV40 promoter (fragment): SV40 enhancer and early promoter
   7637..8065    +  rep_origin     f1 ori (sequence partly withheld): f1 bacteriophage origin of replication; arrow indicates direction of (+) strand synthesis
   8079..8409    +  promoter       SV40 promoter: SV40 enhancer and early promoter
   8457..8504    +  promoter       EM7 promoter: synthetic bacterial promoter&nbsp
   8523..8897    +  CDS            BleoR: antibiotic-binding protein; Sh ble from Streptoalloteichus hindustanus; confers resistance to bleomycin, phleomycin, and Zeocin™
   8907..9032    +  CDS            ble (fragment): BLE_KLEPN - Experimental evidence at protein level: Swiss-Prot protein existence level 1. Binding protein with a strong affinity to the bleomycin family of antibiotics. Binds to CL990; an antimitotic-antibiotic compound. From Klebsiella pneumoniae.
   9027..9148    +  polyA_signal   SV40 poly(A) signal: SV40 polyadenylation signal
   9219..9241    -  protein_bind   lac operator (fragment): The lac repressor binds to the lac operator to inhibit transcription in E. coli. This inhibition can be relieved by adding lactose or isopropyl-β-D-thiogalactopyranoside (IPTG). lac repressor encoded by lacI
   9245..9275    -  promoter       lac promoter: promoter for the E. coli lac operon
   9290..9311    -  protein_bind   CAP binding site: CAP binding activates transcription in the presence of cAMP. E. coli catabolite activator protein
   9324..9416    -  CDS            lacI (fragment): lac repressor; lacI; The lac repressor binds to the lac operator to inhibit transcription in E. coli. This inhibition can be relieved by adding lactose or isopropyl-β-D-thiogalactopyranoside (IPTG).
   9599..10187   -  rep_origin     ori: high-copy-number ColE1/pMB1/pBR322/pUC origin of replication
  10358..11218   -  CDS            AmpR: β-lactamase; bla; confers resistance to ampicillin, carbenicillin, and related antibiotics
  11219..11323   -  promoter       AmpR promoter: bla
>Addgene plasmid #79068 | CSII-IDR2-owlTRIMCyp-FOS K283D Q287D | depositor full sequence | sequence record 147924 | CSII-IDR2-owlTRIMCyp-FOS K283D Q287D
GACGGATCGGGAGATCTCCCGATCCCCTATGGTCGACTCTCAGTACAATCTGCTCTGATGCCGCATAGTT
AAGCCAGTATCTGCTCCCTGCTTGTGTGTTGGAGGTCGCTGAGTAGTGCGCGAGCAAAATTTAAGCTACA
ACAAGGCAAGGCTTGACCGACAATTGCATGAAGAATCTGCTTAGGGTTAGGCGTTTTGCGCTGCTTCGCG
ATGTACGGGCCAGATATACGCGTTGACATTGATTATTGACTAGTTATTAATAGTAATCAATTACGGGGTC
ATTAGTTCATAGCCCATATATGGAGTTCCGCGTTACATAACTTACGGTAAATGGCCCGCCTGGCTGACCG
CCCAACGACCCCCGCCCATTGACGTCAATAATGACGTATGTTCCCATAGTAACGCCAATAGGGACTTTCC
ATTGACGTCAATGGGTGGAGTATTTACGGTAAACTGCCCACTTGGCAGTACATCAAGTGTATCATATGCC
AAGTACGCCCCCTATTGACGTCAATGACGGTAAATGGCCCGCCTGGCATTATGCCCAGTACATGACCTTA
TGGGACTTTCCTACTTGGCAGTACATCTACGTATTAGTCATCGCTATTACCATGGTGATGCGGTTTTGGC
AGTACATCAATGGGCGTGGATAGCGGTTTGACTCACGGGGATTTCCAAGTCTCCACCCCATTGACGTCAA
TGGGAGTTTGTTTTGGCACCAAAATCAACGGGACTTTCCAAAATGTCGTAACAACTCCGCCCCATTGACG
CAAATGGGCGGTAGGCGTGTACGGTGGGAGGTCTATATAAGCAGCGCGTTTTGCCTGTACTGGGTCTCTC
TGGTTAGACCAGATCTGAGCCTGGGAGCTCTCTGGCTAACTAGGGAACCCACTGCTTAAGCCTCAATAAA
GCTTGCCTTGAGTGCTTCAAGTAGTGTGTGCCCGTCTGTTGTGTGACTCTGGTAACTAGAGATCCCTCAG
ACCCTTTTAGTCAGTGTGGAAAATCTCTAGCAGTGGCGCCCGAACAGGGACCTGAAAGCGAAAGGGAAAC
CAGAGCTCTCTCGACGCAGGACTCGGCTTGCTGAAGCGCGCACGGCAAGAGGCGAGGGGCGGCGACTGGT
GAGTACGCCAAAAATTTTGACTAGCGGAGGCTAGAAGGAGAGAGATGGGTGCGAGAGCGTCAGTATTAAG
CGGGGGAGAATTAGATCGCGATGGGAAAAAATTCGGTTAAGGCCAGGGGGAAAGAAAAAATATAAATTAA
AACATATAGTATGGGCAAGCAGGGAGCTAGAACGATTCGCAGTTAATCCTGGCCTGTTAGAAACATCAGA
AGGCTGTAGACAAATACTGGGACAGCTACAACCATCCCTTCAGACAGGATCAGAAGAACTTAGATCATTA
TATAATACAGTAGCAACCCTCTATTGTGTGCATCAAAGGATAGAGATAAAAGACACCAAGGAAGCTTTAG
ACAAGATAGAGGAAGAGCAAAACAAAAGTAAGACCACCGCACAGCAAGCGGCCGGCCGCTGATCTTCAGA
CCTGGAGGAGGAGATATGAGGGACAATTGGAGAAGTGAATTATATAAATATAAAGTAGTAAAAATTGAAC
CATTAGGAGTAGCACCCACCAAGGCAAAGAGAAGAGTGGTGCAGAGAGAAAAAAGAGCAGTGGGAATAGG
AGCTTTGTTCCTTGGGTTCTTGGGAGCAGCAGGAAGCACTATGGGCGCAGCCTCAATGACGCTGACGGTA
CAGGCCAGACAATTATTGTCTGGTATAGTGCAGCAGCAGAACAATTTGCTGAGGGCTATTGAGGCGCAAC
AGCATCTGTTGCAACTCACAGTCTGGGGCATCAAGCAGCTCCAGGCAAGAATCCTGGCTGTGGAAAGATA
CCTAAAGGATCAACAGCTCCTGGGGATTTGGGGTTGCTCTGGAAAACTCATTTGCACCACTGCTGTGCCT
TGGAATGCTAGTTGGAGTAATAAATCTCTGGAACAGATCTGGAATCACACGACCTGGATGGAGTGGGACA
GAGAAATTAACAATTACACAAGCTTAATACACTCCTTAATTGAAGAATCGCAAAACCAGCAAGAAAAGAA
TGAACAAGAATTATTGGAATTAGATAAATGGGCAAGTTTGTGGAATTGGTTTAACATAACAAATTGGCTG
TGGTATATAAAATTATTCATAATGATAGTAGGAGGCTTGGTAGGTTTAAGAATAGTTTTTGCTGTACTTT
CTATAGTGAATAGAGTTAGGCAGGGATATTCACCATTATCGTTTCAGACCCACCTCCCAACCCCGAGGGG
ACCCGACAGGCCCGAAGGAATAGAAGAAGAAGGTGGAGAGAGAGACAGAGACAGATCCATTCGATTAGTG
AACGGATCTACAAATGGCAGTATTCATCCACAATTTTAAAAGAAAAGGGGGGATTGGGGGGTACAGTGCA
GGGGAAAGAATAGTAGACATAATAGCAACAGACATACAAACTAAAGAATTACAAAAACAAATTACAAAAA
TTCAAAATTTTCGGGTTTATTACAGTGTACAGAAACACCGTGAGACGTCATGCGGCCGCGCAGAAATTCA
CTTTGAATTAATTCGATTAATAGTAATCAATTACGGGGTCATTAGTTCATAGCCCATATATGGAGTTCCG
CGTTACATAACTTACGGTAAATGGCCCGCCTGGCTGACCGCCCAACGACCCCCGCCCATTGACGTCAATA
ATGACGTATGTTCCCATAGTAACGCCAATAGGGACTTTCCATTGACGTCAATGGGTGGAGTATTTACGGT
AAACTGCCCACTTGGCAGTACATCAAGTGTATCATATGCCAAGTACGCCCCCTATTGACGTCAATGACGG
TAAATGGCCCGCCTGGCATTATGCCCAGTACATGACCTTATGGGACTTTCCTACTTGGCAGTACATCTAC
GTATTAGTCATCGCTATTACCATGGTGATGCGGTTTTGGCAGTACATCAATGGGCGTGGATAGCGGTTTG
ACTCACGGGGATTTCCAAGTCTCCACCCCATTGACGTCAATGGGAGTTTGTTTTGGCACCAAAATCAACG
GGACTTTCCAAAATGTCGTAACAACTCCGCCCCATTGACGCAAATGGGCGGTAGGCGTGTACGGTGGGAG
GTCTATATAAGCAGAGCTGGTTTAGTGAACCGTCAGATCCGCTAGCATGGCTTCCAGAATCCTGGTCAAT
ATAAAGGAGGAGGTGACCTGCCCCATCTGCCTGGAACTCCTGACAGAACCCCTGAGCCTGGACTGTGGCC
ATAGCTTCTGCCAAGCATGCATCACTGCAAATCACAAAAAGTCTATGCCACACCAAGGAGAGAGAAGCTG
CCCTTTGTGCCGGATCAGTTACTCGTCTGAGAACCTGCGGCCTAATCGGCATTTGGTCAACATAGTGGAG
AGGCTCAGGGAGGTCATGCTGAGCCCAGAGGAGGGGCAGAAGGTTGATCACTGTGCACACCATGGAGAGA
AACTTGTACTCTTCTGTCAGCAGGATGGAAATGTCATTTGCTGGCTTTGTGAGCGGTCTCAAGAACACCG
TGGGCACCAGACATTCCTTGTGGAGGAGGTTGCACAGAAATACCGAGAAAAGCTCCAGGTAGCTCTGGAG
ATGATGAGGCAGAAGCAGAAGGATGCTGAAAAGTTGGAAGCTGACGTCAGAGAAGAGCAAGCTTCCTGGA
AGATTCAAATACAAAATGACAAAACCAACATCATGGCAGAGTTTAAAAAACGGAGAGACATCCTGGACTG
TGAGGAGAGCAAAGAGTTGCAAAACCTGGAGAAGGAGGAGAAAAACATTCTGAAAAGACTTGTACAGTCT
GAAAATGACATGGTGCTGCAGACCCAGTCCGTGAGAGTGCTCATCTCAGATCTGGAGCATCGCCTGCAGG
GGTCAGTGATGGAGCTGTTACAGGGTGTGGATGGTGTCATAAAAAGGATTGAGAAAGTGACTTTGCAGAA
TCCAAAAACCTTTCTTAATGAAAAAAGGAGAATATTTCAAACTCCTGATCTGGATGGAACACTAGATGTG
TTTAAAGAGCCGACAGAAGTCCAACGCTACTGGGACGCCGCCGCCTGGGACCTTGTAGCATCAGCCATGG
TCAATCCTACTGTGTTCTTCGACATTGCCGTCGATGGCGAGCCCTTGGGCCGCGTCTCCTTCGAGCTGTT
TGCAGACAAGGTTCCAAAGACAGCAGAAAACTTTCGTGCTCTGAGCACTGGAGAGAAAGGATTTGGTTAT
AAGGGTTCCTGCTTTCACAGAATTATTCCAGGGTTTATGTGTCAGGGTGGTGACTTCACACGCCATAATG
GCACTGGTGGCAAGTCCATCTACGGGGAGAAATTTGATGATGAGAACTTCATCCTAAAGCATACAGGTCC
CGGTATCTTGTCCATGGCAAATGCTGGACCCAACACAAACGGTTCCCAGTTTTTCATCTGCACTGCCAAG
ACTGAGTGGTTGGATGGCAAGCATGTGGTCTTTGGCAAGGTGAAAGAAGGCATGAATGTTGTGGAGGCCA
TGGAGCGCTTTGGGTGCAGGTATGGCAAGACCAGCAAAAAGATCACCATTGCTGACTGTGGACAACTTGG
TACCGGATCCGGATTCGATTACAAGGATGACGATGACAAGAGCGCTTGGAGCCACCCGCAGTTCGAAAAA
TAACTCGAGCTCAAGCTTCGAATTCTGCAGTCGACGGTACCGCGGGCCCGGGATCCGCCCCTCTCCCTCC
CCCCCCCCTAACGTTACTGGCCGAAGCCGCTTGGAATAAGGCCGGTGTGCGTTTGTCTATATGTTATTTT
CCACCATATTGCCGTCTTTTGGCAATGTGAGGGCCCGGAAACCTGGCCCTGTCTTCTTGACGAGCATTCC
TAGGGGTCTTTCCCCTCTCGCCAAAGGAATGCAAGGTCTGTTGAATGTCGTGAAGGAAGCAGTTCCTCTG
GAAGCTTCTTGAAGACAAACAACGTCTGTAGCGACCCTTTGCAGGCAGCGGAACCCCCCACCTGGCGACA
GGTGCCTCTGCGGCCAAAAGCCACGTGTATAAGATACACCTGCAAAGGCGGCACAACCCCAGTGCCACGT
TGTGAGTTGGATAGTTGTGGAAAGAGTCAAATGGCTCTCCTCAAGCGTATTCAACAAGGGGCTGAAGGAT
GCCCAGAAGGTACCCCATTGTATGGGATCTGATCTGGGGCCTCGGTGCACATGCTTTACATGTGTTTAGT
CGAGGTTAAAAAAACGTCTAGGCCCCCCGAACCACGGGGACGTGGTTTTCCTTTGAAAAACACGATGATA
ATATGGCCACAACCATGGATAGCACTGAGAACGTCATCAAGCCCTTCATGCGCTTCAAGGTGCACATGGA
GGGCTCCGTGAACGGCCACGAGTTCGAGATCGAGGGCGAGGGCGAGGGCAAGCCCTACGAGGGCACCCAG
ACCGCCAAGCTGCAGGTGACCAAGGGCGGCCCCCTGCCCTTCGCCTGGGACATCCTGTCCCCCCAGTTCC
AGTACGGCTCCAAGGTGTACGTGAAGCACCCCGCCGACATCCCCGACTACAAGAAGCTGTCCTTCCCCGA
GGGCTTCAAGTGGGAGCGCGTGATGAACTTCGAGGACGGCGGCGTGGTGACCGTGACCCAGGACTCCTCC
CTGCAGGACGGCACCTTCATCTACCACGTGAAGTTCATCGGCGTGAACTTCCCCTCCGACGGCCCCGTAA
TGCAGAAGAAGACTCTGGGCTGGGAGCCCTCCACCGAGCGCCTGTACCCCCGCGACGGCGTGCTGAAGGG
CGAGATCCACAAGGCGCTGAAGCTGAAGGGCGGCGGCCACTACCTGGTGGAGTTCAAGTCAATCTACATG
GCCAAGAAGCCCGTGAAGCTGCCCGGCTACTACTACGTGGACTCCAAGCTGGACATCACCTCCCACAACG
AGGACTACACCGTGGTGGAGCAGTACGAGCGCGCCGAGGCCCGCCACCACCTGTTCCAGTAGTCTAGAGT
TAACATCGAGGGATCAAGCTTATCGATAATCAACCTCTGGATTACAAAATTTGTGAAAGATTGACTGGTA
TTCTTAACTATGTTGCTCCTTTTACGCTATGTGGATACGCTGCTTTAATGCCTTTGTATCATGCTATTGC
TTCCCGTATGGCTTTCATTTTCTCCTCCTTGTATAAATCCTGGTTGCTGTCTCTTTATGAGGAGTTGTGG
CCCGTTGTCAGGCAACGTGGCGTGGTGTGCACTGTGTTTGCTGACGCAACCCCCACTGGTTGGGGCATTG
CCACCACCTGTCAGCTCCTTTCCGGGACTTTCGCTTTCCCCCTCCCTATTGCCACGGCGGAACTCATCGC
CGCCTGCCTTGCCCGCTGCTGGACAGGGGCTCGGCTGTTGGGCACTGACAATTCCGTGGTGTTGTCGGGG
AAGCTGACGTCCTTTCCATGGCTGCTCGCCTGTGTTGCCACCTGGATTCTGCGCGGGACGTCCTTCTGCT
ACGTCCCTTCGGCCCTCAATCCAGCGGACCTTCCTTCCCGCGGCCTGCTGCCGGCTCTGCGGCCTCTTCC
GCGTCTTCGCCTTCGCCCTCAGACGAGTCGGATCTCCCTTTGGGCCGCCTCCCCGCATCGATACCGTCGA
GACCTGGAAAAACATGGAGCAATCACAAGTAGCAACACAGCAGCTACCAATGCTGCTTGTGCCTGGCTAG
AAGCACAAGAGGAGGAGGAGGTGGGTTTTCCAGTCACACCTCAGGTACCTTTAAGACCAATGACTTACAA
GGCAGCTGTAGATCTTAGCCACTTTTTAAAAGAAAAGGGGGGACTGGAAGGGCTAATTCACTCCCAACGA
AGACAAGATATCCTTGATCTGTGGATCTACCACACACAAGGCTACTTCCCTGATTGGCAGAACTACACAC
CAGGGCCAGGGATCAGATATCCACTGACCTTTGGATGGTGCTACAAGCTAGTACCAGTTGAGCAAGAGAA
GGTAGAAGAAGCCAATGAAGGAGAGAACACCCGCTTGTTACACCCTGTGAGCCTGCATGGGATGGATGAC
CCGGAGAGAGAAGTATTAGAGTGGAGGTTTGACAGCCGCCTAGCATTTCATCACATGGCCCGAGAGCTGC
ATCCGGACTGTACTGGGTCTCTCTGGTTAGACCAGATCTGAGCCTGGGAGCTCTCTGGCTAACTAGGGAA
CCCACTGCTTAAGCCTCAATAAAGCTTGCCTTGAGTGCTTCAAGTAGTGTGTGCCCGTCTGTTGTGTGAC
TCTGGTAACTAGAGATCCCTCAGACCCTTTTAGTCAGTGTGGAAAATCTCTAGCAGGGCCCGTTTAAACC
CGCTGATCAGCCTCGACTGTGCCTTCTAGTTGCCAGCCATCTGTTGTTTGCCCCTCCCCCGTGCCTTCCT
TGACCCTGGAAGGTGCCACTCCCACTGTCCTTTCCTAATAAAATGAGGAAATTGCATCGCATTGTCTGAG
TAGGTGTCATTCTATTCTGGGGGGTGGGGTGGGGCAGGACAGCAAGGGGGAGGATTGGGAAGACAATAGC
AGGCATGCTGGGGATGCGGTGGGCTCTATGGCTTCTGAGGCGGAAAGAACCAGCTGGGGCTCTAGGGGGT
ATCCCC
[124 nt withheld, positions 7637-7760]
C
[32 nt withheld, positions 7762-7793]
CA
[57 nt withheld, positions 7796-7852]
A
[49 nt withheld, positions 7854-7902]
CCTTTGACGTTGGAGTCCACGTTCTTT
[37 nt withheld, positions 7930-7966]
ACCCTATCTCGGTCTATTCTTTTGATTTATAAGGGATTTTGGGGATTTCGGCCTATTGGTTAAAAAATGA
GCTGATTTAACAAAAATTTAACGCGAATTAATTCTGTGGAATGTGTGTCAGTTAGGGTGTGGAAAGTCCC
CAGGCTCCCCAGGCAGGCAGAAGTATGCAAAGCATGCATCTCAATTAGTCAGCAACCAGGTGTGGAAAGT
CCCCAGGCTCCCCAGCAGGCAGAAGTATGCAAAGCATGCATCTCAATTAGTCAGCAACCATAGTCCCGCC
CCTAACTCCGCCCATCCCGCCCCTAACTCCGCCCAGTTCCGCCCATTCTCCGCCCCATGGCTGACTAATT
TTTTTTATTTATGCAGAGGCCGAGGCCGCCTCTGCCTCTGAGCTATTCCAGAAGTAGTGAGGAGGCTTTT
TTGGAGGCCTAGGCTTTTGCAAAAAGCTCCCGGGAGCTTGTATATCCATTTTCGGATCTGATCAGCACGT
GTTGACAATTAATCATCGGCATAGTATATCGGCATAGTATAATACGACAAGGTGAGGAACTAAACCATGG
CCAAGTTGACCAGTGCCGTTCCGGTGCTCACCGCGCGCGACGTCGCCGGAGCGGTCGAGTTCTGGACCGA
CCGGCTCGGGTTCTCCCGGGACTTCGTGGAGGACGACTTCGCCGGTGTGGTCCGGGACGACGTGACCCTG
TTCATCAGCGCGGTCCAGGACCAGGTGGTGCCGGACAACACCCTGGCCTGGGTGTGGGTGCGCGGCCTGG
ACGAGCTGTACGCCGAGTGGTCGGAGGTCGTGTCCACGAACTTCCGGGACGCCTCCGGGCCGGCCATGAC
CGAGATCGGCGAGCAGCCGTGGGGGCGGGAGTTCGCCCTGCGCGACCCGGCCGGCAACTGCGTGCACTTC
GTGGCCGAGGAGCAGGACTGACACGTGCTACGAGATTTCGATTCCACCGCCGCCTTCTATGAAAGGTTGG
GCTTCGGAATCGTTTTCCGGGACGCCGGCTGGATGATCCTCCAGCGCGGGGATCTCATGCTGGAGTTCTT
CGCCCACCCCAACTTGTTTATTGCAGCTTATAATGGTTACAAATAAAGCAATAGCATCACAAATTTCACA
AATAAAGCATTTTTTTCACTGCATTCTAGTTGTGGTTTGTCCAAACTCATCAATGTATCTTATCATGTCT
GTATACCGTCGACCTCTAGCTAGAGCTTGGCGTAATCATGGTCATAGCTGTTTCCTGTGTGAAATTGTTA
TCCGCTCACAATTCCACACAACATACGAGCCGGAAGCATAAAGTGTAAAGCCTGGGGTGCCTAATGAGTG
AGCTAACTCACATTAATTGCGTTGCGCTCACTGCCCGCTTTCCAGTCGGGAAACCTGTCGTGCCAGCTGC
ATTAATGAATCGGCCAACGCGCGGGGAGAGGCGGTTTGCGTATTGGGCGCTCTTCCGCTTCCTCGCTCAC
TGACTCGCTGCGCTCGGTCGTTCGGCTGCGGCGAGCGGTATCAGCTCACTCAAAGGCGGTAATACGGTTA
TCCACAGAATCAGGGGATAACGCAGGAAAGAACATGTGAGCAAAAGGCCAGCAAAAGGCCAGGAACCGTA
AAAAGGCCGCGTTGCTGGCGTTTTTCCATAGGCTCCGCCCCCCTGACGAGCATCACAAAAATCGACGCTC
AAGTCAGAGGTGGCGAAACCCGACAGGACTATAAAGATACCAGGCGTTTCCCCCTGGAAGCTCCCTCGTG
CGCTCTCCTGTTCCGACCCTGCCGCTTACCGGATACCTGTCCGCCTTTCTCCCTTCGGGAAGCGTGGCGC
TTTCTCAATGCTCACGCTGTAGGTATCTCAGTTCGGTGTAGGTCGTTCGCTCCAAGCTGGGCTGTGTGCA
CGAACCCCCCGTTCAGCCCGACCGCTGCGCCTTATCCGGTAACTATCGTCTTGAGTCCAACCCGGTAAGA
CACGACTTATCGCCACTGGCAGCAGCCACTGGTAACAGGATTAGCAGAGCGAGGTATGTAGGCGGTGCTA
CAGAGTTCTTGAAGTGGTGGCCTAACTACGGCTACACTAGAAGGACAGTATTTGGTATCTGCGCTCTGCT
GAAGCCAGTTACCTTCGGAAAAAGAGTTGGTAGCTCTTGATCCGGCAAACAAACCACCGCTGGTAGCGGT
GGTTTTTTTGTTTGCAAGCAGCAGATTACGCGCAGAAAAAAAGGATCTCAAGAAGATCCTTTGATCTTTT
CTACGGGGTCTGACGCTCAGTGGAACGAAAACTCACGTTAAGGGATTTTGGTCATGAGATTATCAAAAAG
GATCTTCACCTAGATCCTTTTAAATTAAAAATGAAGTTTTAAATCAATCTAAAGTATATATGAGTAAACT
TGGTCTGACAGTTACCAATGCTTAATCAGTGAGGCACCTATCTCAGCGATCTGTCTATTTCGTTCATCCA
TAGTTGCCTGACTCCCCGTCGTGTAGATAACTACGATACGGGAGGGCTTACCATCTGGCCCCAGTGCTGC
AATGATACCGCGAGACCCACGCTCACCGGCTCCAGATTTATCAGCAATAAACCAGCCAGCCGGAAGGGCC
GAGCGCAGAAGTGGTCCTGCAACTTTATCCGCCTCCATCCAGTCTATTAATTGTTGCCGGGAAGCTAGAG
TAAGTAGTTCGCCAGTTAATAGTTTGCGCAACGTTGTTGCCATTGCTACAGGCATCGTGGTGTCACGCTC
GTCGTTTGGTATGGCTTCATTCAGCTCCGGTTCCCAACGATCAAGGCGAGTTACATGATCCCCCATGTTG
TGCAAAAAAGCGGTTAGCTCCTTCGGTCCTCCGATCGTTGTCAGAAGTAAGTTGGCCGCAGTGTTATCAC
TCATGGTTATGGCAGCACTGCATAATTCTCTTACTGTCATGCCATCCGTAAGATGCTTTTCTGTGACTGG
TGAGTACTCAACCAAGTCATTCTGAGAATAGTGTATGCGGCGACCGAGTTGCTCTTGCCCGGCGTCAATA
CGGGATAATACCGCGCCACATAGCAGAACTTTAAAAGTGCTCATCATTGGAAAACGTTCTTCGGGGCGAA
AACTCTCAAGGATCTTACCGCTGTTGAGATCCAGTTCGATGTAACCCACTCGTGCACCCAACTGATCTTC
AGCATCTTTTACTTTCACCAGCGTTTCTGGGTGAGCAAAAACAGGAAGGCAAAATGCCGCAAAAAAGGGA
ATAAGGGCGACACGGAAATGTTGAATACTCATACTCTTCCTTTTTCAATATTATTGAAGCATTTATCAGG
GTTATTGTCTCATGAGCGGATACATATTTGAATGTATTTAGAAAAATAAACAAATAGGGGTTCCGCGCAC
ATTTCCCCGAAAAGTGCCACCTGACGTC
