>Addgene plasmid #79068 | CSII-IDR2-owlTRIMCyp-FOS K283D Q287D | addgene partial sequence | sequence record 151538 | CMV-F2 5'-GGTCTATATAAGCAGAGCTGGT-3'
ATGGCTTCCAGAATCCTGGTCAATATAAAGGAGGAGGTGACCTGCCCCATCTGCCTGGAACTCCTGACAG
AACCCCTGAGCCTGGACTGTGGCCATAGCTTCTGCCAAGCATGCATCACTGCAAATCACAAAAAGTCTAT
GCCACACCAAGGAGAGAGAAGCTGCCCTTTGTGCCGGATCAGTTACTCGTCTGAGAACCTGCGGCCTAAT
CGGCATTTGGTCAACATAGTGGAGAGGCTCAGGGAGGTCATGCTGAGCCCAGAGGAGGGGCAGAAGGTTG
ATCACTGTGCACACCATGGAGAGAAACTTGTACTCTTCTGTCAGCAGGATGGAAATGTCATTTGCTGGCT
TTGTGAGCGGTCTCAAGAACACCGTGGGCACCAGACATTCCTTGTGGAGGAGGTTGCACAGAAATACCGA
GAAAAGCTCCAGGTAGCTCTGGAGATGATGAGGCAGAAGCAGAAGGATGCTGAAAAGTTGGAAGCTGACG
TCAGAGAAGAGCAAGCTTCCTGGAAGATTCAAATACAAAATGACAAAACCAACATCATGGCAGAGTTTAA
AAAACGGAGAGACATCCTGGACTGTGAGGAGAGCAAAGAGTTGCAAAACCTGGAGAAGGAGGAGAAAAAC
ATTCTGAAAAGACTTGTACAGTCTGAAAATGACATGGTGCTGCAGACCCAGTCCGTGAGAGTGCTCATCT
CAGATCTGGAGCATCGCCTGCAGGGGTCAGTGATGGAGCTGTTACAGGGTGTGGATGGTGTCATAAAAAG
GATTGAGAAAGTGACTTTGCAGAATCCAAAAACCTTTCTTA
