>Addgene plasmid #79068 | CSII-IDR2-owlTRIMCyp-FOS K283D Q287D | addgene partial sequence | sequence record 151539 | IRES-R 5'-CCTCACATTGCCAAAAGACG-3'
ACGCACACCGGCCTTATTCCAAGCGGCTTCGGCCAGTAACGTTAGGGGGGGGGGAGGGAGAGGGGCGGAT
CCCGGGCCCGCGGTACCGTCGACTGCAGAATTCGAAGCTTGAGCTCGAGTTATTTTTCGAACTGCGGGTG
GCTCCAAGCGCTCTTGTCATCGTCATCCTTGTAATCGAATCCGGATCCGGTACCAAGTTGTCCACAGTCA
GCAATGGTGATCTTTTTGCTGGTCTTGCCATACCTGCACCCAAAGCGCTCCATGGCCTCCACAACATTCA
TGCCTTCTTTCACCTTGCCAAAGACCACATGCTTGCCATCCAACCACTCAGTCTTGGCAGTGCAGATGAA
AAACTGGGAACCGTTTGTGTTGGGTCCAGCATTTGCCATGGACAAGATACCGGGACCTGTATGCTTTAGG
ATGAAGTTCTCATCATCAAATTTCTCCCCGTAGATGGACTTGCCACCAGTGCCATTATGGCGTGTGAAGT
CACCACCCTGACACATAAACCCTGGAATAATTCTGTGAAAGCAGGAACCCTTATAACCAAATCCTTTCTC
TCCAGTGCTCAGAGCACGAAAGTTTTCTGCTGTCTTTGGAACCTTGTCTGCAAACAGCTCGAAGGAGACG
CGGCCCAAGGGCTCGCCATCGACGGCAATGTCGAAGAACACAGTAGGATTGACCATGGCTGATGCTACAA
GGTCCCAGGCGGCGGCGTCCCAGTAGCGTTGGACTTCTGTCGGCTCTTTAAACACATCTAGTGTTCCATC
CAGATCAGGAGTTTGAA
